Addgene plasmid #154574: pEPYC0CM0417
Purpose: Phytobricks Level 0 part
Depositing lab: Nicola Patron. Depositing organization: Earlham Institute. Publication: Rational design of minimal synthetic promoters for plants. Cai YM, Kallam K, Tidd H, Gendarini G, Salzman A, Patron NJ. Nucleic Acids Res. 2020 Aug 28. pii: 5897334. doi: 10.1093/nar/gkaa682. PubMed 32856047.
Backbone
  Vector backbone: pUAP1
  Vector type: Synthetic Biology
Growth in bacteria
  Bacterial resistance: Chloramphenicol, 25 μg/mL
  Growth temperature: 37°C
  Growth strain: NEB Stable
  Copy number: High Copy
Gene/Insert
  Gene/Insert name: MinSyn_111
  Species: Synthetic
  Cloning method: Restriction Enzyme; 5′ cloning site BpiI (destroyed during cloning); 3′ cloning site BpiI (destroyed during cloning)
Terms and licenses: Academic/Nonprofit Terms; Industry Terms: Not Available to Industry
Depositor comments: Please visit https://www.biorxiv.org/content/10.1101/2020.05.14.095406v1 for bioRxiv preprint.
How to cite: pEPYC0CM0417 was a gift from Nicola Patron (Addgene plasmid # 154574 ; http://n2t.net/addgene:154574 ; RRID:Addgene_154574)
