[The description below was written by a language model from this plasmid's Addgene catalogue record and pLannotate feature annotations shown in this document.]
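Description:
pEPYC0CM0417 is a small (about 2.3 kb) Phytobricks Level 0 part plasmid built in the pUAP1 universal acceptor backbone, intended as a source of a standardised DNA part for Type IIS (Golden Gate/MoClo-style) assembly of plant expression constructs. It is a purely bacterial cloning vector. Replication depends on a high-copy ColE1/pUC-type origin, and selection uses chloramphenicol resistance from the E. coli cat gene, which is driven by its own promoter and followed by the lambda t0 terminator. The insert region is flanked by a putative bacterial terminator on one side and a his operon terminator on the other. These presumably insulate the part from read-through transcription in the bacterial host.

The payload is MinSyn_111, a synthetic sequence from a study on the rational design of minimal synthetic promoters for plants. It was cloned into the acceptor using BpiI sites that were destroyed in the process, as is usual when a part is domesticated into a Level 0 acceptor. The record does not describe the detailed composition of MinSyn_111. The automated annotation finds only two very short matches to the CaMV 35S promoter within the insert region, which suggests that the design borrows small 35S-derived elements rather than the full viral promoter. No coding sequence, reporter or plant terminator is annotated, consistent with a stand-alone promoter part. It would typically be combined with other standard parts, such as coding sequences and terminators, in higher-level assemblies to build transcriptional units for tuned gene expression in plants.
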