Features (pLannotate 1.2.2; 8 found; start..end, strand, type, name):
    183..226     -  terminator     bacterial terminator: putative bacterial transcription terminator
    269..287     +  promoter       CaMV 35S promoter (fragment): strong constitutive promoter from cauliflower mosaic virus
    333..354     +  promoter       CaMV 35S promoter (fragment): strong constitutive promoter from cauliflower mosaic virus
    528..585     +  terminator     his operon terminator: This putative transcriptin terminator from the E. coli his operon has a 2-bp deletion introduced during synthesis. Its efficiency has not been determined.
    780..1368    -  rep_origin     ori: high-copy-number ColE1/pMB1/pBR322/pUC origin of replication
   1551..1645    -  terminator     lambda t0 terminator: transcription terminator from phage lambda
   1669..2325    -  CDS            cat: CAT_ECOLX - Experimental evidence at protein level: Swiss-Prot protein existence level 1. This enzyme is an effector of chloramphenicol resistance in bacteria. From Escherichia coli. This protein is used as a marker in many commonly used cloning vectors, such as pACYC184.
   2326..97      -  promoter       cat promoter (across the origin): promoter of the E. coli cat gene encoding chloramphenicol acetyltransferase
>Addgene plasmid #154574 | pEPYC0CM0417 | addgene full sequence | sequence record 318512 | Addgene NGS Result
TTAGCTTCCTTAGCTCCTGAAAATCTCGATAACTCAAAAAATACGCCCGGTAGTGATCTTATTTCATTAT
GGTGAAAGTTGGAACCTCTTACGTGCCCGATCAACTCGAGTGCCACCTGACGTCTAAGAAACCATTATTA
TCATGACATTAACCTATAAAAATAGGCGTATCACGAGGCAGAATTTCAGATAAAAAAAATCCTTAGCTTT
CGCTAAGGATGATTTCTGGAATTCGGTCTCAGGAGGGAGGCGTGTCGTTTTAGTGAGGATTGCGATAAAG
GAAAGGCATGAAGATAAGATAATAATGTTGAAGATAAGACTGCTAGGAGGACCTGACGTAAGGGATGACG
CACAGGAAAGATTGATGAAAAGTCAAAAACAAAAATCAATTATGTAATCCTTACCGCTATGGGTAAGATT
ACCTCACATGTAGGCTATCTTTTCAACAAGGCTCACTGCTATATAAGGTTTTGCTATTCATTGAAAGCAG
TAGTGACTGATTTGTATATATACTCGAGACCCTGCAGTCCGGCAAAAAAGGGCAAGGTGTCACCACCCTG
CCCTTTTTCTTTAAAACCGAAAAGATTACTTCGCGTTATGCAGGCTTCCTCGCTCACTGACTCGCTGCGC
TCGGTCGTTCGGCTGCGGCGAGCGGTATCAGCTCACTCAAAGGCGGTAATACGGTTATCCACAGAATCAG
GGGATAACGCAGGAAAGAACATGTGAGCAAAAGGCCAGCAAAAGGCCAGGAACCGTAAAAAGGCCGCGTT
GCTGGCGTTTTTCCACAGGCTCCGCCCCCCTGACGAGCATCACAAAAATCGACGCTCAAGTCAGAGGTGG
CGAAACCCGACAGGACTATAAAGATACCAGGCGTTTCCCCCTGGAAGCTCCCTCGTGCGCTCTCCTGTTC
CGACCCTGCCGCTTACCGGATACCTGTCCGCCTTTCTCCCTTCGGGAAGCGTGGCGCTTTCTCATAGCTC
ACGCTGTAGGTATCTCAGTTCGGTGTAGGTCGTTCGCTCCAAGCTGGGCTGTGTGCACGAACCCCCCGTT
CAGCCCGACCGCTGCGCCTTATCCGGTAACTATCGTCTTGAGTCCAACCCGGTAAGACACGACTTATCGC
CACTGGCAGCAGCCACTGGTAACAGGATTAGCAGAGCGAGGTATGTAGGCGGTGCTACAGAGTTCTTGAA
GTGGTGGCCTAACTACGGCTACACTAGAAGAACAGTATTTGGTATCTGCGCTCTGCTGAAGCCAGTTACC
TTCGGAAAAAGAGTTGGTAGCTCTTGATCCGGCAAACAAACCACCGCTGGTAGCGGTGGTTTTTTTGTTT
GCAAGCAGCAGATTACGCGCAGAAAAAAAGGATCTCAAGAAGATCCTTTGATCTTTTCTACGGGGTCTGA
CGCTCAGTGGAACGAAAACTCACGTTAAGGGATTTTGGTCATGAGATTATCAAAAAGGATCTTCACCTAG
ATCCTTTTAAATTAAAAATGAAGTTTTAAATCAATCTAAAGTATATATGAGTAAACTTGGTCTGACAGCT
CGAGGCTTGGATTCTCACCAATAAAAAACGCCCGGCGGCAACCGAGCGTTCTGAACAAATCCAGATGGAG
TTCTGAGGTCATTACTGGATCTATCAACAGGAGTCCAAGCGAGCTCGATATCAAATTACGCCCCGCCCTG
CCACTCATCGCAGTACTGTTGTAATTCATTAAGCATTCTGCCGACATGGAAGCCATCACAAACGGCATGA
TGAACCTGAATCGCCAGCGGCATCAGCACCTTGTCGCCTTGCGTATAATATTTGCCCATGGTGAAAACGG
GGGCGAAGAAGTTGTCCATATTGGCCACGTTTAAATCAAAACTGGTGAAACTCACCCAGGGATTGGCTGA
GACGAAAAACATATTCTCAATAAACCCTTTAGGGAAATAGGCCAGGTTTTCACCGTAACACGCCACATCT
TGCGAATATATGTGTAGAAACTGCCGGAAATCGTCGTGGTATTCACTCCAGAGCGATGAAAACGTTTCAG
TTTGCTCATGGAAAACGGTGTAACAAGGGTGAACACTATCCCATATCACCAGCTCACCGTCTTTCATTGC
CATACGAAATTCCGGATGAGCATTCATCAGGCGGGCAAGAATGTGAATAAAGGCCGGATAAAACTTGTGC
TTATTTTTCTTTACGGTCTTTAAAAAGGCCGTAATATCCAGCTGAACGGTCTGGTTATAGGTACATTGAG
CAACTGACTGAAATGCCTCAAAATGTTCTTTACGATGCCATTGGGATATATCAACGGTGGTATATCCAGT
GATTTTTTTCTCCATT
